Addgene plasmid #76382: PIM2 gRNA (BRDN0001148470)
Purpose: 3rd generation lentiviral gRNA plasmid targeting human PIM2
Depositing lab: John Doench & David Root. Depositing organization: Broad Institute. Publication: Optimized sgRNA design to maximize activity and minimize off-target effects of CRISPR-Cas9. Doench JG, Fusi N, Sullender M, Hegde M, Vaimberg EW, Donovan KF, Smith I, Tothova Z, Wilen C, Orchard R, Virgin HW, Listgarten J, Root DE. Nat Biotechnol. 2016 Jan 18. doi: 10.1038/nbt.3437. PubMed 26780180.
Backbone
  Vector backbone: lentiGuide-Puro
  Backbone manufacturer: Zhang Lab (Addgene plasmid # 52963)
  Vector type: Mammalian Expression, Lentiviral, CRISPR
  Selectable markers: Puromycin
Growth in bacteria
  Bacterial resistance: Ampicillin, 100 μg/mL
  Growth temperature: 37°C
  Growth strain: DH5alpha
  Copy number: High Copy
Gene/Insert
  Gene/Insert name: PIM2 (alt names: PIM2; NM_006875.3)
  gRNA/shRNA sequence: ATAGCAGTGCGACTTCGAGT
  Species: H. sapiens (human)
  Entrez Gene: PIM2
  Promoter: hU6
  Cloning method: Unknown
  Sequencing primers: 5′ U6-F; 3′ pS2-R
Terms and licenses: Academic/Nonprofit Terms; Industry Terms: Not Available to Industry
Depositor comments: The gRNA was designed to target the following Genbank reference sequence(s): NM_006875.3. Note that this plasmid does NOT contain Cas9. It should be used in conjunction with lentiCas9-Blast (Addgene #52962) or otherwise with cell lines already expressing Cas9. Browse the full kinome gRNA library at http://www.addgene.org/pooled-library/broadgpp-human-kinome/ or visit http://www.broadinstitute.org/rnai/public/ for detailed protocols and information.
How to cite: PIM2 gRNA (BRDN0001148470) was a gift from John Doench & David Root (Addgene plasmid # 76382 ; http://n2t.net/addgene:76382 ; RRID:Addgene_76382)
