[The description below was written by a language model from this plasmid's Addgene catalogue record and pLannotate feature annotations shown in this document.]
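Description:
PIM2 gRNA (BRDN0001148470) is a third-generation lentiviral guide RNA plasmid built on the lentiGuide-Puro backbone and designed to direct Streptococcus pyogenes Cas9 to the human PIM2 gene, with the guide designed against a PIM2 reference transcript. It is propagated in E. coli as a high-copy plasmid through a ColE1/pUC-type origin with ampicillin selection from the β-lactamase gene. The backbone also carries an f1 origin, an SV40 origin and poly(A) signal, and remnants of a lac/T7/T3 cloning region.

The viral portion is arranged as a self-inactivating transfer vector. An RSV promoter fused to a truncated HIV-1 5' LTR drives genomic RNA production in packaging cells independently of Tat. It is followed by the Ψ packaging signal with a gag fragment, the Rev response element for Rev-dependent nuclear export, a cPPT/CTS element that aids nuclear import, and a ΔU3 3' LTR that inactivates LTR promoter activity after integration.

Between the LTRs are two expression units. The human U6 RNA polymerase III promoter transcribes the PIM2-specific spacer joined to the Cas9 gRNA scaffold. The EF-1α core promoter with its intron A drives puromycin N-acetyltransferase for selection of transduced mammalian cells, and a WPRE downstream enhances transcript expression.

The plasmid does not encode Cas9, so it must be paired with a separate Cas9 vector or used in cells that already express the nuclease. It is also an individual clone from a human kinome gRNA collection. It is typically used for Cas9-mediated targeting, such as knockout, of PIM2 in human cells.
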