Features (pLannotate 1.2.2; 29 found; start..end, strand, type, name):
     14..80      +  CDS            small t antigen (fragment): SV40 (simian virus 40) small t antigen
    106..317     +  promoter       EF-1α core promoter: core promoter for human elongation factor EF-1α
    318..1256    +  intron         EF-1α intron A: intron upstream of the start codon of human EF-1α
   1278..1877    +  CDS            PuroR (fragment): puromycin N-acetyltransferase; pac from Streptomyces; confers resistance to puromycin
   1893..2481    +  misc_feature   WPRE: woodchuck hepatitis virus posttranscriptional regulatory element
   2532..2551    +  misc_feature   cPPT/CTS (fragment): central polypurine tract and central termination sequence of HIV-1
   2553..2786    +  LTR            3' LTR (ΔU3): self-inactivating 3' long terminal repeat (LTR) from HIV-1
   2864..2985    +  polyA_signal   SV40 poly(A) signal: SV40 polyadenylation signal
   3025..3160    +  rep_origin     SV40 ori: SV40 origin of replication
   3181..3199    -  promoter       T7 promoter: promoter for bacteriophage T7 RNA polymerase
   3207..3362    +  CDS            lacZα (fragment): LacZα fragment of β-galactosidase; lacZ fragment
   3367..3795    +  rep_origin     f1 ori (sequence partly withheld): f1 bacteriophage origin of replication; arrow indicates direction of (+) strand synthesis
   3848..3952    +  promoter       AmpR promoter: bla
   3953..4813    +  CDS            AmpR: β-lactamase; bla; confers resistance to ampicillin, carbenicillin, and related antibiotics
   4984..5572    +  rep_origin     ori: high-copy-number ColE1/pMB1/pBR322/pUC origin of replication
   5755..5847    +  CDS            lacI (fragment): lac repressor; lacI; The lac repressor binds to the lac operator to inhibit transcription in E. coli. This inhibition can be relieved by adding lactose or isopropyl-β-D-thiogalactopyranoside (IPTG).
   5860..5881    +  protein_bind   CAP binding site: CAP binding activates transcription in the presence of cAMP. E. coli catabolite activator protein
   5896..5926    +  promoter       lac promoter: promoter for the E. coli lac operon
   5934..5950    +  protein_bind   lac operator: The lac repressor binds to the lac operator to inhibit transcription in E. coli. This inhibition can be relieved by adding lactose or isopropyl-β-D-thiogalactopyranoside (IPTG). lac repressor encoded by lacI
   5995..6013    +  promoter       T3 promoter: promoter for bacteriophage T3 RNA polymerase
   6041..6267    +  promoter       RSV promoter: Rous sarcoma virus enhancer/promoter
   6268..6448    +  LTR            5' LTR (truncated): truncated 5' long terminal repeat (LTR) from HIV-1
   6495..6620    +  misc_feature   HIV-1 Ψ: packaging signal of human immunodeficiency virus type 1
   6604..6967    +  CDS            HIV-1 gag (fragment): gag protein from human immunodeficiency virus 1; gag
   7113..7346    +  misc_feature   RRE: The Rev response element (RRE) of HIV-1 allows for Rev-dependent mRNA export from the nucleus to the cytoplasm.
   7723..7749    +  CDS            Rev (fragment): human immunodeficiency virus 1 (HIV-1) Rev protein; rev; enhances nuclear export of unspliced and incompletely spliced viral mRNAs
   7753..7993    +  promoter       U6 promoter: RNA polymerase III promoter for human U6 snRNA
   8023..8098    +  misc_RNA       gRNA scaffold: guide RNA scaffold for the Streptococcus pyogenes CRISPR/Cas9 system
   8154..8271    +  misc_feature   cPPT/CTS: central polypurine tract and central termination sequence of HIV-1
>Addgene plasmid #76382 | PIM2 gRNA (BRDN0001148470) | addgene full sequence | sequence record 185732 | Addgene Assembled Sequence
CCCGGGTGCAAAGATGGATAAAGTTTTAAACAGAGAGGAATCTTTGCAGCTAATGGACCTTCTAGGTCTT
GAAAGGAGTGGGAATTGGCTCCGGTGCCCGTCAGTGGGCAGAGCGCACATCGCCCACAGTCCCCGAGAAG
TTGGGGGGAGGGGTCGGCAATTGATCCGGTGCCTAGAGAAGGTGGCGCGGGGTAAACTGGGAAAGTGATG
TCGTGTACTGGCTCCGCCTTTTTCCCGAGGGTGGGGGAGAACCGTATATAAGTGCAGTAGTCGCCGTGAA
CGTTCTTTTTCGCAACGGGTTTGCCGCCAGAACACAGGTAAGTGCCGTGTGTGGTTCCCGCGGGCCTGGC
CTCTTTACGGGTTATGGCCCTTGCGTGCCTTGAATTACTTCCACCTGGCTGCAGTACGTGATTCTTGATC
CCGAGCTTCGGGTTGGAAGTGGGTGGGAGAGTTCGAGGCCTTGCGCTTAAGGAGCCCCTTCGCCTCGTGC
TTGAGTTGAGGCCTGGCCTGGGCGCTGGGGCCGCCGCGTGCGAATCTGGTGGCACCTTCGCGCCTGTCTC
GCTGCTTTCGATAAGTCTCTAGCCATTTAAAATTTTTGATGACCTGCTGCGACGCTTTTTTTCTGGCAAG
ATAGTCTTGTAAATGCGGGCCAAGATCTGCACACTGGTATTTCGGTTTTTGGGGCCGCGGGCGGCGACGG
GGCCCGTGCGTCCCAGCGCACATGTTCGGCGAGGCGGGGCCTGCGAGCGCGGCCACCGAGAATCGGACGG
GGGTAGTCTCAAGCTGGCCGGCCTGCTCTGGTGCCTGGCCTCGCGCCGCCGTGTATCGCCCCGCCCTGGG
CGGCAAGGCTGGCCCGGTCGGCACCAGTTGCGTGAGCGGAAAGATGGCCGCTTCCCGGCCCTGCTGCAGG
GAGCTCAAAATGGAGGACGCGGCGCTCGGGAGAGCGGGCGGGTGAGTCACCCACACAAAGGAAAAGGGCC
TTTCCGTCCTCAGCCGTCGCTTCATGTGACTCCACGGAGTACCGGGCGCCGTCCAGGCACCTCGATTAGT
TCTCGAGCTTTTGGAGTACGTCGTCTTTAGGTTGGGGGGAGGGGTTTTATGCGATGGAGTTTCCCCACAC
TGAGTGGGTGGAGACTGAAGTTAGGCCAGCTTGGCACTTGATGTAATTCTCCTTGGAATTTGCCCTTTTT
GAGTTTGGATCTTGGTTCATTCTCAAGCCTCAGACAGTGGTTCAAAGTTTTTTTCTTCCATTTCAGGTGT
CGTGACGTACGGCCACCATGACCGAGTACAAGCCCACGGTGCGCCTCGCCACCCGCGACGACGTCCCCAG
GGCCGTACGCACCCTCGCCGCCGCGTTCGCCGACTACCCCGCCACGCGCCACACCGTCGATCCGGACCGC
CACATCGAGCGGGTCACCGAGCTGCAAGAACTCTTCCTCACGCGCGTCGGGCTCGACATCGGCAAGGTGT
GGGTCGCGGACGACGGCGCCGCCGTGGCGGTCTGGACCACGCCGGAGAGCGTCGAAGCGGGGGCGGTGTT
CGCCGAGATCGGCCCGCGCATGGCCGAGTTGAGCGGTTCCCGGCTGGCCGCGCAGCAACAGATGGAAGGC
CTCCTGGCGCCGCACCGGCCCAAGGAGCCCGCGTGGTTCCTGGCCACCGTCGGAGTCTCGCCCGACCACC
AGGGCAAGGGTCTGGGCAGCGCCGTCGTGCTCCCCGGAGTGGAGGCGGCCGAGCGCGCCGGGGTGCCCGC
CTTCCTGGAGACCTCCGCGCCCCGCAACCTCCCCTTCTACGAGCGGCTCGGCTTCACCGTCACCGCCGAC
GTCGAGGTGCCCGAAGGACCGCGCACCTGGTGCATGACCCGCAAGCCCGGTGCCTGAACGCGTTAAGTCG
ACAATCAACCTCTGGATTACAAAATTTGTGAAAGATTGACTGGTATTCTTAACTATGTTGCTCCTTTTAC
GCTATGTGGATACGCTGCTTTAATGCCTTTGTATCATGCTATTGCTTCCCGTATGGCTTTCATTTTCTCC
TCCTTGTATAAATCCTGGTTGCTGTCTCTTTATGAGGAGTTGTGGCCCGTTGTCAGGCAACGTGGCGTGG
TGTGCACTGTGTTTGCTGACGCAACCCCCACTGGTTGGGGCATTGCCACCACCTGTCAGCTCCTTTCCGG
GACTTTCGCTTTCCCCCTCCCTATTGCCACGGCGGAACTCATCGCCGCCTGCCTTGCCCGCTGCTGGACA
GGGGCTCGGCTGTTGGGCACTGACAATTCCGTGGTGTTGTCGGGGAAATCATCGTCCTTTCCTTGGCTGC
TCGCCTGTGTTGCCACCTGGATTCTGCGCGGGACGTCCTTCTGCTACGTCCCTTCGGCCCTCAATCCAGC
GGACCTTCCTTCCCGCGGCCTGCTGCCGGCTCTGCGGCCTCTTCCGCGTCTTCGCCTTCGCCCTCAGACG
AGTCGGATCTCCCTTTGGGCCGCCTCCCCGCGTCGACTTTAAGACCAATGACTTACAAGGCAGCTGTAGA
TCTTAGCCACTTTTTAAAAGAAAAGGGGGGACTGGAAGGGCTAATTCACTCCCAACGAAGACAAGATCTG
CTTTTTGCTTGTACTGGGTCTCTCTGGTTAGACCAGATCTGAGCCTGGGAGCTCTCTGGCTAACTAGGGA
ACCCACTGCTTAAGCCTCAATAAAGCTTGCCTTGAGTGCTTCAAGTAGTGTGTGCCCGTCTGTTGTGTGA
CTCTGGTAACTAGAGATCCCTCAGACCCTTTTAGTCAGTGTGGAAAATCTCTAGCAGTACGTATAGTAGT
TCATGTCATCTTATTATTCAGTATTTATAACTTGCAAAGAAATGAATATCAGAGAGTGAGAGGAACTTGT
TTATTGCAGCTTATAATGGTTACAAATAAAGCAATAGCATCACAAATTTCACAAATAAAGCATTTTTTTC
ACTGCATTCTAGTTGTGGTTTGTCCAAACTCATCAATGTATCTTATCATGTCTGGCTCTAGCTATCCCGC
CCCTAACTCCGCCCATCCCGCCCCTAACTCCGCCCAGTTCCGCCCATTCTCCGCCCCATGGCTGACTAAT
TTTTTTTATTTATGCAGAGGCCGAGGCCGCCTCGGCCTCTGAGCTATTCCAGAAGTAGTGAGGAGGCTTT
TTTGGAGGCCTAGGGACGTACCCAATTCGCCCTATAGTGAGTCGTATTACGCGCGCTCACTGGCCGTCGT
TTTACAACGTCGTGACTGGGAAAACCCTGGCGTTACCCAACTTAATCGCCTTGCAGCACATCCCCCTTTC
GCCAGCTGGCGTAATAGCGAAGAGGCCCGCACCGATCGCCCTTCCCAACAGTTGCGCAGCCTGAATGGCG
AATGGG
[124 nt withheld, positions 3367-3490]
C
[91 nt withheld, positions 3492-3582]
A
[49 nt withheld, positions 3584-3632]
CCTTTGACGTTGGAGTCCACGTTCTTT
[37 nt withheld, positions 3660-3696]
ACCCTATCTCGGTCTATTCTTTTGATTTATAAGGGATTTTGCCGATTTCGGCCTATTGGTTAAAAAATGA
GCTGATTTAACAAAAATTTAACGCGAATTTTAACAAAATATTAACGCTTACAATTTAGGTGGCACTTTTC
GGGGAAATGTGCGCGGAACCCCTATTTGTTTATTTTTCTAAATACATTCAAATATGTATCCGCTCATGAG
ACAATAACCCTGATAAATGCTTCAATAATATTGAAAAAGGAAGAGTATGAGTATTCAACATTTCCGTGTC
GCCCTTATTCCCTTTTTTGCGGCATTTTGCCTTCCTGTTTTTGCTCACCCAGAAACGCTGGTGAAAGTAA
AAGATGCTGAAGATCAGTTGGGTGCACGAGTGGGTTACATCGAACTGGATCTCAACAGCGGTAAGATCCT
TGAGAGTTTTCGCCCCGAAGAACGTTTTCCAATGATGAGCACTTTTAAAGTTCTGCTATGTGGCGCGGTA
TTATCCCGTATTGACGCCGGGCAAGAGCAACTCGGTCGCCGCATACACTATTCTCAGAATGACTTGGTTG
AGTACTCACCAGTCACAGAAAAGCATCTTACGGATGGCATGACAGTAAGAGAATTATGCAGTGCTGCCAT
AACCATGAGTGATAACACTGCGGCCAACTTACTTCTGACAACGATCGGAGGACCGAAGGAGCTAACCGCT
TTTTTGCACAACATGGGGGATCATGTAACTCGCCTTGATCGTTGGGAACCGGAGCTGAATGAAGCCATAC
CAAACGACGAGCGTGACACCACGATGCCTGTAGCAATGGCAACAACGTTGCGCAAACTATTAACTGGCGA
ACTACTTACTCTAGCTTCCCGGCAACAATTAATAGACTGGATGGAGGCGGATAAAGTTGCAGGACCACTT
CTGCGCTCGGCCCTTCCGGCTGGCTGGTTTATTGCTGATAAATCTGGAGCCGGTGAGCGTGGGTCTCGCG
GTATCATTGCAGCACTGGGGCCAGATGGTAAGCCCTCCCGTATCGTAGTTATCTACACGACGGGGAGTCA
GGCAACTATGGATGAACGAAATAGACAGATCGCTGAGATAGGTGCCTCACTGATTAAGCATTGGTAACTG
TCAGACCAAGTTTACTCATATATACTTTAGATTGATTTAAAACTTCATTTTTAATTTAAAAGGATCTAGG
TGAAGATCCTTTTTGATAATCTCATGACCAAAATCCCTTAACGTGAGTTTTCGTTCCACTGAGCGTCAGA
CCCCGTAGAAAAGATCAAAGGATCTTCTTGAGATCCTTTTTTTCTGCGCGTAATCTGCTGCTTGCAAACA
AAAAAACCACCGCTACCAGCGGTGGTTTGTTTGCCGGATCAAGAGCTACCAACTCTTTTTCCGAAGGTAA
CTGGCTTCAGCAGAGCGCAGATACCAAATACTGTTCTTCTAGTGTAGCCGTAGTTAGGCCACCACTTCAA
GAACTCTGTAGCACCGCCTACATACCTCGCTCTGCTAATCCTGTTACCAGTGGCTGCTGCCAGTGGCGAT
AAGTCGTGTCTTACCGGGTTGGACTCAAGACGATAGTTACCGGATAAGGCGCAGCGGTCGGGCTGAACGG
GGGGTTCGTGCACACAGCCCAGCTTGGAGCGAACGACCTACACCGAACTGAGATACCTACAGCGTGAGCT
ATGAGAAAGCGCCACGCTTCCCGAAGGGAGAAAGGCGGACAGGTATCCGGTAAGCGGCAGGGTCGGAACA
GGAGAGCGCACGAGGGAGCTTCCAGGGGGAAACGCCTGGTATCTTTATAGTCCTGTCGGGTTTCGCCACC
TCTGACTTGAGCGTCGATTTTTGTGATGCTCGTCAGGGGGGCGGAGCCTATGGAAAAACGCCAGCAACGC
GGCCTTTTTACGGTTCCTGGCCTTTTGCTGGCCTTTTGCTCACATGTTCTTTCCTGCGTTATCCCCTGAT
TCTGTGGATAACCGTATTACCGCCTTTGAGTGAGCTGATACCGCTCGCCGCAGCCGAACGACCGAGCGCA
GCGAGTCAGTGAGCGAGGAAGCGGAAGAGCGCCCAATACGCAAACCGCCTCTCCCCGCGCGTTGGCCGAT
TCATTAATGCAGCTGGCACGACAGGTTTCCCGACTGGAAAGCGGGCAGTGAGCGCAACGCAATTAATGTG
AGTTAGCTCACTCATTAGGCACCCCAGGCTTTACACTTTATGCTTCCGGCTCGTATGTTGTGTGGAATTG
TGAGCGGATAACAATTTCACACAGGAAACAGCTATGACCATGATTACGCCAAGCGCGCAATTAACCCTCA
CTAAAGGGAACAAAAGCTGGAGCTGCAAGCTTAATGTAGTCTTATGCAATACTCTTGTAGTCTTGCAACA
TGGTAACGATGAGTTAGCAACATGCCTTACAAGGAGAGAAAAAGCACCGTGCATGCCGATTGGTGGAAGT
AAGGTGGTACGATCGTGCCTTATTAGGAAGGCAACAGACGGGTCTGACATGGATTGGACGAACCACTGAA
TTGCCGCATTGCAGAGATATTGTATTTAAGTGCCTAGCTCGATACATAAACGGGTCTCTCTGGTTAGACC
AGATCTGAGCCTGGGAGCTCTCTGGCTAACTAGGGAACCCACTGCTTAAGCCTCAATAAAGCTTGCCTTG
AGTGCTTCAAGTAGTGTGTGCCCGTCTGTTGTGTGACTCTGGTAACTAGAGATCCCTCAGACCCTTTTAG
TCAGTGTGGAAAATCTCTAGCAGTGGCGCCCGAACAGGGACTTGAAAGCGAAAGGGAAACCAGAGGAGCT
CTCTCGACGCAGGACTCGGCTTGCTGAAGCGCGCACGGCAAGAGGCGAGGGGCGGCGACTGGTGAGTACG
CCAAAAATTTTGACTAGCGGAGGCTAGAAGGAGAGAGATGGGTGCGAGAGCGTCAGTATTAAGCGGGGGA
GAATTAGATCGCGATGGGAAAAAATTCGGTTAAGGCCAGGGGGAAAGAAAAAATATAAATTAAAACATAT
AGTATGGGCAAGCAGGGAGCTAGAACGATTCGCAGTTAATCCTGGCCTGTTAGAAACATCAGAAGGCTGT
AGACAAATACTGGGACAGCTACAACCATCCCTTCAGACAGGATCAGAAGAACTTAGATCATTATATAATA
CAGTAGCAACCCTCTATTGTGTGCATCAAAGGATAGAGATAAAAGACACCAAGGAAGCTTTAGACAAGAT
AGAGGAAGAGCAAAACAAAAGTAAGACCACCGCACAGCAAGCGGCCGCTGATCTTCAGACCTGGAGGAGG
AGATATGAGGGACAATTGGAGAAGTGAATTATATAAATATAAAGTAGTAAAAATTGAACCATTAGGAGTA
GCACCCACCAAGGCAAAGAGAAGAGTGGTGCAGAGAGAAAAAAGAGCAGTGGGAATAGGAGCTTTGTTCC
TTGGGTTCTTGGGAGCAGCAGGAAGCACTATGGGCGCAGCGTCAATGACGCTGACGGTACAGGCCAGACA
ATTATTGTCTGGTATAGTGCAGCAGCAGAACAATTTGCTGAGGGCTATTGAGGCGCAACAGCATCTGTTG
CAACTCACAGTCTGGGGCATCAAGCAGCTCCAGGCAAGAATCCTGGCTGTGGAAAGATACCTAAAGGATC
AACAGCTCCTGGGGATTTGGGGTTGCTCTGGAAAACTCATTTGCACCACTGCTGTGCCTTGGAATGCTAG
TTGGAGTAATAAATCTCTGGAACAGATTTGGAATCACACGACCTGGATGGAGTGGGACAGAGAAATTAAC
AATTACACAAGCTTAATACACTCCTTAATTGAAGAATCGCAAAACCAGCAAGAAAAGAATGAACAAGAAT
TATTGGAATTAGATAAATGGGCAAGTTTGTGGAATTGGTTTAACATAACAAATTGGCTGTGGTATATAAA
ATTATTCATAATGATAGTAGGAGGCTTGGTAGGTTTAAGAATAGTTTTTGCTGTACTTTCTATAGTGAAT
AGAGTTAGGCAGGGATATTCACCATTATCGTTTCAGACCCACCTCCCAACCCCGAGGGGACCCAGAGAGG
GCCTATTTCCCATGATTCCTTCATATTTGCATATACGATACAAGGCTGTTAGAGAGATAATTAGAATTAA
TTTGACTGTAAACACAAAGATATTAGTACAAAATACGTGACGTAGAAAGTAATAATTTCTTGGGTAGTTT
GCAGTTTTAAAATTATGTTTTAAAATGGACTATCATATGCTTACCGTAACTTGAAAGTATTTCGATTTCT
TGGCTTTATATATCTTGTGGAAAGGACGAAACACCGATAGCAGTGCGACTTCGAGTGTTTTAGAGCTAGA
AATAGCAAGTTAAAATAAGGCTAGTCCGTTATCAACTTGAAAAAGTGGCACCGAGTCGGTGCTTTTTTAA
GCTTGGCGTAACTAGATCTTGAGACAAATGGCAGTATTCATCCACAATTTTAAAAGAAAAGGGGGGATTG
GGGGGTACAGTGCAGGGGAAAGAATAGTAGACATAATAGCAACAGACATACAAACTAAAGAATTACAAAA
ACAAATTACAAAAATTCAAAATTTTCGGGTTTATTACAGGGACAGCAGAGATCCACTTTGGCGCCGGCTC
GAGGGGG
