>Addgene plasmid #76382 | PIM2 gRNA (BRDN0001148470) | depositor partial sequence | sequence record 143842 | Target Sequence
ATAGCAGTGCGACTTCGAGT
