>Addgene plasmid #76382 | PIM2 gRNA (BRDN0001148470) | addgene partial sequence | sequence record 185731 | hU6-F
TAGAAAGTAATAATTTCTTGGGTAGTTTGCAGTTTTAAAATTATGTTTTAAAATGGACTATCATATGCTT
ACCGTAACTTGAAAGTATTTCGATTTCTTGGCTTTATATATCTTGTGGAAAGGACGAAACACCGATAGCA
GTGCGACTTCGAGTGTTTTAGAGCTAGAAATAGCAAGTTAAAATAAGGCTAGTCCGTTATCAACTTGAAA
AAGTGGCACCGAGTCGGTGCTTTTTTAAGCTTGGCGTAACTAGATCTTGAGACAAATGGCAGTATTCATC
CACAATTTTAAAAGAAAAGGGGGGATTGGGGGGTACAGTGCAGGGGAAAGAATAGTAGACATAATAGCAA
CAGACATACAAACTAAAGAATTACAAAAACAAATTACAAAAATTCAAAATTTTCGGGTTTATTACAGGGA
CAGCAGAGATCCACTTTGGCGCCGGCTCGAGGGGGCCCGGGTGCAAAGATGGATAAAGTTTTAAACAGAG
AGGAATCTTTGCAGCTAATGGACCTTCTAGGTCTTGAAAGGAGTGGGAATTGGCTCCGGTGCCCGTCAGT
GGGCAGAGCG
